>Addgene plasmid #123520 | pMK-atpB 5'UTR | depositor partial sequence | sequence record 235663 | atpB 5'UTR
CAAATGAAAGACTTTCTCAAGATTCTGATTCATCCACTTGAGATTTTAAAATTAAAATAGGTTGGGTGGG
CTTGCAAATTCACTCAGTCTCAGTGAATAAGTAAACAATTGAATCGGTTCAATTGCATGGTGCCAACGAA
ATCGAGTGCTAATTCCCATTTTATTGAATTAACCGATCGACGTGCTAGCGGACATTTATTTTGAATTCGA
TAATTTTTGCAAAAACATTTCGACATATTTATTTATTTTATTATT
