[The description below was written by a language model from this plasmid's Addgene catalogue record.]
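Description:
pMK-atpB 5'UTR is a basic part plasmid from the MoChlo kit, a modular cloning toolbox for chloroplast biotechnology. It is built on the pMK-RQ backbone, a vector in which synthesized genes are delivered, and is classed as a synthetic biology vector. The plasmid is maintained in E. coli at high copy number under kanamycin selection. The record does not name the origin of replication and no feature table is provided, so the layout of the backbone cannot be described further.

The insert is the atpB 5'UTR, described by the depositors as a chloroplast 5'UTR fusion made by gene synthesis and designed for Golden Gate cloning. atpB is the plastid gene encoding the beta subunit of the chloroplast ATP synthase. In plastid engineering, 5' untranslated regions of this kind are placed between a promoter and a coding sequence, where they influence transcript stability and translation initiation. The plasmid carries a regulatory part only: no promoter, coding sequence, terminator, tag or reporter is recorded.

In a Golden Gate system, a type IIS restriction enzyme releases the part with defined overhangs, allowing ordered one-pot assembly with compatible promoter, coding and 3'UTR modules into chloroplast expression cassettes and, ultimately, transformation vectors. The record does not state the source species of the atpB sequence, what the "fusion" comprises, which type IIS enzyme or overhangs flank the part, or the original cloning sites.
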