Addgene plasmid #123520: pMK-atpB 5'UTR
Purpose: MoChlo kit
Depositing lab: Scott Lenaghan & C. Neal Stewart. Depositing organization: University of Tennessee Institute of Agriculture. Publication: MoChlo: A versatile modular cloning toolbox for chloroplast biotechnology. Occhialini A, Piatek A, Pfotenhauer AC, Frazier TP, Stewart CN, Lenaghan S. Plant Physiol. 2019 Jan 24. pii: pp.18.01220. doi: 10.1104/pp.18.01220. PubMed 30679266.
Backbone
  Vector backbone: pMK-RQ
  Vector type: Synthetic Biology
Growth in bacteria
  Bacterial resistance: Kanamycin, 50 μg/mL
  Growth temperature: 37°C
  Growth strain: Top10
  Copy number: High Copy
Gene/Insert
  Gene/Insert name: atpB 5'UTR
  Cloning method: Restriction Enzyme; 5′ cloning site Unknown (unknown if destroyed)
Terms and licenses: Academic/Nonprofit Terms; Industry Terms: Not Available to Industry
Depositor comments: All inserts have been produced by gene synthesis and cloned in the indicated backbone vector. The insert is a chloroplast 5'UTR fusion designed for Golden-Gate cloning. The Original Material was developed in the performance of research that was funded by Grant Nos. ARPA-E: DE-AR000660 & DARPA: D17AC00016.
How to cite: pMK-atpB 5'UTR was a gift from Scott Lenaghan & C. Neal Stewart (Addgene plasmid # 123520 ; http://n2t.net/addgene:123520 ; RRID:Addgene_123520)
