LOCUS       Exported 2573 bp ds-DNA circular SYN 13-MAY-2021
DEFINITION  MoChlo kit.
ACCESSION   .
VERSION     .
KEYWORDS    pMK-atpB 5'UTR
SOURCE      synthetic DNA construct
  ORGANISM  synthetic DNA construct
REFERENCE   1 (bases 1 to 2573)
  AUTHORS   Occhialini A, Piatek A, Pfotenhauer AC, Frazier TP, Stewart CN,
            Lenaghan S
  TITLE     MoChlo: A versatile modular cloning toolbox for chloroplast
            biotechnology.
  JOURNAL   Plant Physiol. 2019 Jan 24. pii: pp.18.01220. doi:
            10.1104/pp.18.01220.
  PUBMED    30679266
REFERENCE   2 (bases 1 to 2573)
  AUTHORS   .
  TITLE     Direct Submission
  JOURNAL   Exported May 13, 2021 from SnapGene Server 1.1.58
            http://www.snapgene.com
FEATURES             Location/Qualifiers
     source          1..2573
                     /organism="synthetic DNA construct"
                     /mol_type="other DNA"
     primer_bind     278..300
                     /label=M13/pUC Forward
                     /note="In lacZ gene"
     primer_bind     292..309
                     /label=M13 Forward
                     /note="In lacZ gene. Also called M13-F20 or M13 (-21)
                     Forward"
     primer_bind     293..309
                     /label=M13 fwd
                     /note="common sequencing primer, one of multiple similar
                     variants"
     primer_bind     320..339
                     /label=T7
                     /note="T7 promoter, forward primer"
     promoter        320..338
                     /label=T7 promoter
                     /note="promoter for bacteriophage T7 RNA polymerase"
     CDS             343..354
                     /codon_start=1
                     /product="Factor Xa recognition and cleavage site"
                     /label=Factor Xa site
                     /translation="IEGR"
     primer_bind     complement(779..796)
                     /label=L4440
                     /note="L4440 vector, forward primer"
     rep_origin      complement(889..1477)
                     /direction=LEFT
                     /label=ori
                     /note="high-copy-number ColE1/pMB1/pBR322/pUC origin of
                     replication"
     primer_bind     complement(969..988)
                     /label=pBR322ori-F
                     /note="pBR322 origin, forward primer"
     CDS             complement(1651..2445)
                     /codon_start=1
                     /product="aminoglycoside phosphotransferase"
                     /label=NeoR/KanR
                     /note="confers resistance to neomycin, kanamycin, and G418
                     (Geneticin(R))"
                     /translation="MIEQDGLHAGSPAAWVERLFGYDWAQQTIGCSDAAVFRLSAQGRP
                     VLFVKTDLSGALNELQDEAARLSWLATTGVPCAAVLDVVTEAGRDWLLLGEVPGQDLLS
                     SHLAPAEKVSIMADAMRRLHTLDPATCPFDHQAKHRIERARTRMEAGLVDQDDLDEEHQ
                     GLAPAELFARLKASMPDGEDLVVTHGDACLPNIMVENGRFSGFIDCGRLGVADRYQDIA
                     LATRDIAEELGGEWADRFLVLYGIAAPDSQRIAFYRLLDEFF"
     promoter        complement(2446..2550)
                     /gene="bla"
                     /label=AmpR promoter
ORIGIN
        1 ctaaattgta agcgttaata ttttgttaaa attcgcgtta aatttttgtt aaatcagctc
       61 attttttaac caataggccg aaatcggcaa aatcccttat aaatcaaaag aatagaccga
      121 gatagggttg agtggccgct acagggcgct cccattcgcc attcaggctg cgcaactgtt
      181 gggaagggcg tttcggtgcg ggcctcttcg ctattacgcc agctggcgaa agggggatgt
      241 gctgcaaggc gattaagttg ggtaacgcca gggttttccc agtcacgacg ttgtaaaacg
      301 acggccagtg agcgcgacgt aatacgactc actatagggc gaattgaagg aaggccgtca
      361 aggccgcatc aacgagctcg gtctcatact caaatgaaag actttctcaa gattctgatt
      421 catccacttg agattttaaa attaaaatag gttgggtggg cttgcaaatt cactcagtct
      481 cagtgaataa gtaaacaatt gaatcggttc aattgcatgg tgccaacgaa atcgagtgct
      541 aattcccatt ttattgaatt aaccgatcga cgtgctagcg gacatttatt ttgaattcga
      601 taatttttgc aaaaacattt cgacatattt atttatttta ttattaatgt gagaccggta
      661 ccctctgggc ctcatgggcc ttcctttcac tgcccgcttt ccagtcggga aacctgtcgt
      721 gccagctgca ttaacatggt catagctgtt tccttgcgta ttgggcgctc tccgcttcct
      781 cgctcactga ctcgctgcgc tcggtcgttc gggtaaagcc tggggtgcct aatgagcaaa
      841 aggccagcaa aaggccagga accgtaaaaa ggccgcgttg ctggcgtttt tccataggct
      901 ccgcccccct gacgagcatc acaaaaatcg acgctcaagt cagaggtggc gaaacccgac
      961 aggactataa agataccagg cgtttccccc tggaagctcc ctcgtgcgct ctcctgttcc
     1021 gaccctgccg cttaccggat acctgtccgc ctttctccct tcgggaagcg tggcgctttc
     1081 tcatagctca cgctgtaggt atctcagttc ggtgtaggtc gttcgctcca agctgggctg
     1141 tgtgcacgaa ccccccgttc agcccgaccg ctgcgcctta tccggtaact atcgtcttga
     1201 gtccaacccg gtaagacacg acttatcgcc actggcagca gccactggta acaggattag
     1261 cagagcgagg tatgtaggcg gtgctacaga gttcttgaag tggtggccta actacggcta
     1321 cactagaaga acagtatttg gtatctgcgc tctgctgaag ccagttacct tcggaaaaag
     1381 agttggtagc tcttgatccg gcaaacaaac caccgctggt agcggtggtt tttttgtttg
     1441 caagcagcag attacgcgca gaaaaaaagg atctcaagaa gatcctttga tcttttctac
     1501 ggggtctgac gctcagtgga acgaaaactc acgttaaggg attttggtca tgagattatc
     1561 aaaaaggatc ttcacctaga tccttttaaa ttaaaaatga agttttaaat caatctaaag
     1621 tatatatgag taaacttggt ctgacagtta ttagaaaaat tcatccagca gacgataaaa
     1681 cgcaatacgc tggctatccg gtgccgcaat gccatacagc accagaaaac gatccgccca
     1741 ttcgccgccc agttcttccg caatatcacg ggtggccagc gcaatatcct gataacgatc
     1801 cgccacgccc agacggccgc aatcaataaa gccgctaaaa cggccatttt ccaccataat
     1861 gttcggcagg cacgcatcac catgggtcac caccagatct tcgccatccg gcatgctcgc
     1921 tttcagacgc gcaaacagct ctgccggtgc caggccctga tgttcttcat ccagatcatc
     1981 ctgatccacc aggcccgctt ccatacgggt acgcgcacgt tcaatacgat gtttcgcctg
     2041 atgatcaaac ggacaggtcg ccgggtccag ggtatgcaga cgacgcatgg catccgccat
     2101 aatgctcact ttttctgccg gcgccagatg gctagacagc agatcctgac ccggcacttc
     2161 gcccagcagc agccaatcac ggcccgcttc ggtcaccaca tccagcaccg ccgcacacgg
     2221 aacaccggtg gtggccagcc agctcagacg cgccgcttca tcctgcagct cgttcagcgc
     2281 accgctcaga tcggttttca caaacagcac cggacgaccc tgcgcgctca gacgaaacac
     2341 cgccgcatca gagcagccaa tggtctgctg cgcccaatca tagccaaaca gacgttccac
     2401 ccacgctgcc gggctacccg catgcaggcc atcctgttca atcatactct tcctttttca
     2461 atattattga agcatttatc agggttattg tctcatgagc ggatacatat ttgaatgtat
     2521 ttagaaaaat aaacaaatag gggttccgcg cacatttccc cgaaaagtgc cac
//
